>Addgene plasmid #227477 | pk335-CARGO-6mer-2.4kb-USF | addgene full sequence | sequence record 452253 | Addgene NGS Result
TTGAGATCCTTTTTTTCTGCGCGTAATCTGCTGCTTGCAAACAAAAAAACCACCGCTACCAGCGGTGGTT
TGTTTGCCGGATCAAGAGCTACCAACTCTTTTTCCGAAGGTAACTGGCTTCAGCAGAGCGCAGATACCAA
ATACTGTTCTTCTAGTGTAGCCGTAGTTAGGCCACCACTTCAAGAACTCTGTAGCACCGCCTACATACCT
CGCTCTGCTAATCCTGTTACCAGTGGCTGCTGCCAGTGGCGATAAGTCGTGTCTTACCGGGTTGGACTCA
AGACGATAGTTACCGGATAAGGCGCAGCGGTCGGGCTGAACGGGGGGTTCGTGCACACAGCCCAGCTTGG
AGCGAACGACCTACACCGAACTGAGATACCTACAGCGTGAGCTATGAGAAAGCGCCACGCTTCCCGAAGG
GAGAAAGGCGGACAGGTATCCGGTAAGCGGCAGGGTCGGAACAGGAGAGCGCACGAGGGAGCTTCCAGGG
GGAAACGCCTGGTATCTTTATAGTCCTGTCGGGTTTCGCCACCTCTGACTTGAGCGTCGATTTTTGTGAT
GCTCGTCAGGGGGGCGGAGCCTATGGAAAAACGCCAGCAACGCGGCCTTTTTACGGTTCCTGGCCTTTTG
CTGGCCTTTTGCTCACATGTGTTTAAGAGCTATGCTGGAAACAGCATAGCAAGTTTAAATAAGGCTAGTC
CGTTATCAACTTGAAAAAGTGGCACCGAGTCGGTGCTTTTTTTCTCGAGTACTAGGATCCATTAGGCTTT
CCCATGATTCCTTCATATTTGCATATACGATACAAGGCTGTTAGAGAGATAATTGGAATTAATTTGACTG
TAAACACAAAGATATTAGTACAAAATACGTGACGTAGAAAGTAATAATTTCTTGGGTAGTTTGCAGTTTT
AAAATTATGTTTTAAAATGGACTATCATATGCTTACCGTAACTTGAAAGTATTTCGATTTCTTGGCTTTA
TATATCTTGTGGAAAGGACGAAACACCGCAGCATTAGCTAAGCTGCAGGTTTAAGAGCTATGCTGGAAAC
AGCATAGCAAGTTTAAATAAGGCTAGTCCGTTATCAACTTGAAAAAGTGGCACCGAGTCGGTGCTTTTTT
TCTCGAGTACTAGGATCCATTAGGCTTTCCCATGATTCCTTCATATTTGCATATACGATACAAGGCTGTT
AGAGAGATAATTGGAATTAATTTGACTGTAAACACAAAGATATTAGTACAAAATACGTGACGTAGAAAGT
AATAATTTCTTGGGTAGTTTGCAGTTTTAAAATTATGTTTTAAAATGGACTATCATATGCTTACCGTAAC
TTGAAAGTATTTCGATTTCTTGGCTTTATATATCTTGTGGAAAGGACGAAACACCGTTTATGAAAGACTG
TTAAACGTTTAAGAGCTATGCTGGAAACAGCATAGCAAGTTTAAATAAGGCTAGTCCGTTATCAACTTGA
AAAAGTGGCACCGAGTCGGTGCTTTTTTTCTCGAGTACTAGGATCCATTAGGCTTTCCCATGATTCCTTC
ATATTTGCATATACGATACAAGGCTGTTAGAGAGATAATTGGAATTAATTTGACTGTAAACACAAAGATA
TTAGTACAAAATACGTGACGTAGAAAGTAATAATTTCTTGGGTAGTTTGCAGTTTTAAAATTATGTTTTA
AAATGGACTATCATATGCTTACCGTAACTTGAAAGTATTTCGATTTCTTGGCTTTATATATCTTGTGGAA
AGGACGAAACACCGTTTGCTTAGATGCAGCAATGGTTTAAGAGCTATGCTGGAAACAGCATAGCAAGTTT
AAATAAGGCTAGTCCGTTATCAACTTGAAAAAGTGGCACCGAGTCGGTGCTTTTTTTCTCGAGTACTAGG
ATCCATTAGGCTTTCCCATGATTCCTTCATATTTGCATATACGATACAAGGCTGTTAGAGAGATAATTGG
AATTAATTTGACTGTAAACACAAAGATATTAGTACAAAATACGTGACGTAGAAAGTAATAATTTCTTGGG
TAGTTTGCAGTTTTAAAATTATGTTTTAAAATGGACTATCATATGCTTACCGTAACTTGAAAGTATTTCG
ATTTCTTGGCTTTATATATCTTGTGGAAAGGACGAAACACCGGGCATTCGAGAGTTCGGGTGGTTTAAGA
GCTATGCTGGAAACAGCATAGCAAGTTTAAATAAGGCTAGTCCGTTATCAACTTGAAAAAGTGGCACCGA
GTCGGTGCTTTTTTTCTCGAGTACTAGGATCCATTAGGCTTTCCCATGATTCCTTCATATTTGCATATAC
GATACAAGGCTGTTAGAGAGATAATTGGAATTAATTTGACTGTAAACACAAAGATATTAGTACAAAATAC
GTGACGTAGAAAGTAATAATTTCTTGGGTAGTTTGCAGTTTTAAAATTATGTTTTAAAATGGACTATCAT
ATGCTTACCGTAACTTGAAAGTATTTCGATTTCTTGGCTTTATATATCTTGTGGAAAGGACGAAACACCG
AGGTGGTAGGTAGCCTTCCTGTTTAAGAGCTATGCTGGAAACAGCATAGCAAGTTTAAATAAGGCTAGTC
CGTTATCAACTTGAAAAAGTGGCACCGAGTCGGTGCTTTTTTTCTCGAGTACTAGGATCCATTAGGCTTT
CCCATGATTCCTTCATATTTGCATATACGATACAAGGCTGTTAGAGAGATAATTGGAATTAATTTGACTG
TAAACACAAAGATATTAGTACAAAATACGTGACGTAGAAAGTAATAATTTCTTGGGTAGTTTGCAGTTTT
AAAATTATGTTTTAAAATGGACTATCATATGCTTACCGTAACTTGAAAGTATTTCGATTTCTTGGCTTTA
TATATCTTGTGGAAAGGACGAAACACCGTCTAGTAAGAACCAAGTTGAGTTTAAGAGCTATGCTGGAAAC
AGCATAGCAAGTTTAAATAAGGCTAGTCCGTTATCAACTTGAAAAAGTGGCACCGAGTCGGTGCTTTTTT
TCTCGAGTACTAGGATCCATTAGGCTTTCCCATGATTCCTTCATATTTGCATATACGATACAAGGCTGTT
AGAGAGATAATTGGAATTAATTTGACTGTAAACACAAAGATATTAGTACAAAATACGTGACGTAGAAAGT
AATAATTTCTTGGGTAGTTTGCAGTTTTAAAATTATGTTTTAAAATGGACTATCATATGCTTACCGTAAC
TTGAAAGTATTTCGATTTCTTGGCTTTATATATCTTGTGGAAAGGACGAAACACCGTTTTTTTTCTAGAG
GTACCCGTTACATAACTTACGGTAAATGGCCCGCCTGGCTGACCGCCCAACGACCCCCGCCCATTGACGT
CAATAGTAACGCCAATAGGGACTTTCCATTGACGTCAATGGGTGGAGTATTTACGGTAAACTGCCCACTT
GGCAGTACATCAAGTGTATCATATGCCAAGTACGCCCCCTATTGACGTCAATGACGGTAAATGGCCCGCC
TGGCATTGTGCCCAGTACATGACCTTATGGGACTTTCCTACTTGGCAGTACATCTACGTATTAGTCATCG
CTATTACCATGGTCGAGGTGAGCCCCACGTTCTGCTTCACTCTCCCCATCTCCCCCCCCTCCCCACCCCC
AATTTTGTATTTATTTATTTTTTAATTATTTTGTGCAGCGATGGGGGCGGGGGGGGGGGGGGGGGGGCGC
GCGSSAGGSGGGGSGGGGSGGGGSGAGGGGSGGGGSGGGGSGAGGSGGAGAGGTGCGGCGGCAGCCAATC
AGAGCGGCGCGCTCCGAAAGTTTCCTTTTATGGCGAGGCGGCGGCGGCGGCGGCCCTATAAAAAGCGAAG
CGCGCGGCGGGCGGGAGTCGCTGCGCGCTGCCTTCGCCCCGTGCCCCGCTCCGCCGCCGCCTCGCGCCGC
CCGCCCCGGCTCTGACTGACCGCGTTACTCCCACAGGTGAGCGGGCGGGACGGCCCTTCTCCTCCGGGCT
GTAATTAGCTGAGCAAGAGGTAAGGGTTTAAGGGATGGTTGGTTGGTGGGGTATTAATGTTTAATTACCT
GGAGCACCTGCCTGAAATCACTTTTTTTCAGGTTGGACCGGTGCCACCATGAGCGAGCTGATTAAGGAGA
ACATGCACATGAAGCTGTACATGGAGGGCACCGTGGACAACCATCACTTCAAGTGCACATCCGAGGGCGA
AGGCAAGCCCTACGAGGGCACCCAGACCATGAGAATCAAGGTGGTCGAGGGCGGCCCTCTCCCCTTCGCC
TTCGACATCCTGGCTACTAGCTTCCTCTACGGCAGCAAGACCTTCATCAACCACACCCAGGGCATCCCCG
ACTTCTTCAAGCAGTCCTTCCCTGAGGGCTTCACATGGGAGAGAGTCACCACATACGATGACGGGGGCGT
GCTGACCGCTACCCAGGACACCAGCCTCCAGGACGGCTGCCTCATCTACAACGTCAAGATCAGAGGGGTG
AACTTCACATCCAACGGCCCTGTGATGCAGAAGAAAACACTCGGCTGGGAGGCCTTCACCGAGACGCTGT
ACCCCGCTGACGGCGGCCTGGAAGGCAGAAACGACATGGCCCTGAAGCTCGTGGGCGGGAGCCATCTGAT
CGCAAACATCAAGACCACATATAGATCCAAGAAACCCGCTAAGAACCTCAAGATGCCTGGCGTCTACTAT
GTGGACTACAGACTGGAAAGAATCAAGGAGGCCAACAACGAAACCTACGTCGAGCAGCACGAGGTGGCAG
TGGCCAGATACTGCGACCTCCCTAGCAAACTGGGGCACAAGCTTAATTAAGAATTCCTAGAGCTCGCTGA
TCAGCCTCGACTGTGCCTTCTAGTTGCCAGCCATCTGTTGTTTGCCCCTCCCCCGTGCCTTCCTTGACCC
TGGAAGGTGCCACTCCCACTGTCCTTTCCTAATAAAATGAGGAAATTGCATCGCATTGTCTGAGTAGGTG
TCATTCTATTCTGGGGGGTGGGGTGGGGCAGGACAGCAAGGGGGAGGATTGGGAAGAGAATAGCAGGCAT
GCTGGGGAGCTCTCGAAGCCGCGGTGCGGGTGCCAGGGCGTGCCCTTGGGCTCCCCGGGCGCGTACTCCA
CCTCACCCATCGCAGGAACCCCTAGTGATGGAGTTGGCCACTCCCTCTCTGCGCGCTCGCTCGCTCACTG
AGGCCGGGCGACCAAAGGTCGCCCGACGCCCGGGCTTTGCCCGGGCGGCCTCAGTGAGCGAGCGAGCGCG
CAGCTGCCTGCAGGGGCGCCTGATGCGGTATTTTCTCCTTACGCATCTGTGCGGTATTTCACACCGCATA
[95 nt withheld, positions 5321-5415]
T
[46 nt withheld, positions 5417-5462]
C
[141 nt withheld, positions 5464-5604]
CCTTTGACGTTGGAGTCCACGTTCTTT
[37 nt withheld, positions 5632-5668]
ACTCTATCTCGGGCTATTCTTTTGATTTATAAGGGATTTTGCCGATTTCGGTCTATTGGTTAAAAAATGA
GCTGATTTAACAAAAATTTAACGCGAATTTTAACAAAATATTAACGTTTACAATTTTATGGTGCACTCTC
AGTACAATCTGCTCTGATGCCGCATAGTGCTTTTCCCAAGGCAGTCTGGAGCATGCGCTTTAGCAGCCCC
GCTGGGCACTTGGCGCTACACAAGTGGCCTCTGGCCTCGCACACATTCCACATCCACCGGTAGGCGCCAA
CCGGCTCCGTTCTTTGGTGGCCCCTTCGCGCCACCTTCTACTCCTCCCCTAGTCAGGAAGTTCCCCCCCG
CCCCGCAGCTCGCGTCGTGCAGGACGTGACAAATGGAAGTAGCACGTCTCACTAGTCTCGTGCAGATGGA
CAGCACCGCTGAGCAATGGAAGCGGGTAGGCCTTTGGGGCAGCGGCCAATAGCAGCTTTGCTCCTTCGCT
TTCTGGGCTCAGAGGCTGGGAAGGGGTGGGTCCGGGGGCGGGCTCAGGGGCGGGCTCAGGGGCGGGGCGG
GCGCCCGAAGGTCCTCCGGAGGCCCGGCATTCTGCACGCTTCAAAAGCGCACGTCTGCCGCGCTGTTCTC
CTCTTCCTCATCTCCGGGCCTTTCGACCGATCATCAAGCTGCACGTGTTGACAATTAATCATCGGCATAG
TATATCGGCATAGTATAATACGACTCACTATAGGAGGGCCACCATGGGATCGGCCATTGAACAAGATGGA
TTGCACGCAGGTTCTCCGGCCGCTTGGGTGGAGAGGCTATTCGGCTATGACTGGGCACAACAGACAATCG
GCTGCTCTGATGCCGCCGTGTTCCGGCTGTCAGCGCAGGGGCGCCCGGTTCTTTTTGTCAAGACCGACCT
GTCCGGTGCCCTGAATGAACTGCAGGACGAGGCAGCGCGGCTATCGTGGCTGGCCACGACGGGCGTTCCT
TGCGCAGCTGTGCTCGACGTTGTCACTGAAGCGGGAAGGGACTGGCTGCTATTGGGCGAAGTGCCGGGGC
AGGATCTCCTGTCATCTCACCTTGCTCCTGCCGAGAAAGTATCCATCATGGCTGATGCAATGCGGCGGCT
GCATACGCTTGATCCGGCTACCTGCCCATTCGACCACCAAGCGAAACATCGCATCGAGCGAGCACGTACT
CGGATGGAAGCCGGTCTTGTCGATCAGGATGATCTGGACGAAGAGCATCAGGGGCTCGCGCCAGCCGAAC
TGTTCGCCAGGCTCAAGGCGCGCATGCCCGACGGCGAGGATCTCGTCGTGACCCATGGCGATGCCTGCTT
GCCGAATATCATGGTGGAAAATGGCCGCTTTTCTGGATTCATCGACTGTGGCCGGCTGGGTGTGGCGGAC
CGCTATCAGGACATAGCGTTGGCTACCCGTGATATTGCTGAAGAGCTTGGCGGCGAATGGGCTGACCGCT
TCCTCGTGCTTTACGGTATCGCCGCTCCCGATTCGCAGCGCATCGCCTTCTATCGCCTTCTTGACGAGTT
CTTCTGATCGAGAAATTGATGATCTATTAAACAATAAAGACGTCCACATGGAAGTGCAAACTATTAACTG
GCGAACTACTTACTCTAGCTTCCCGGCAACAATTAATAGACTGGATGGAGGCGGATAAAGTTGCAGGACC
ACTTCTGCGCTCGGCCCTTCCGGCTGGCTGGTTTATTGCTGATAAATCTGGAGCCGGTGAGCGTGGAAGC
CGCGGTATCATTGCAGCACTGGGGCCAGATGGTAAGCCCTCCCGTATCGTAGTTATCTACACGACGGGGA
GTCAGGCAACTATGGATGAACGAAATAGACAGATCGCTGAGATAGGTGCCTCACTGATTAAGCATTGGTA
ACTGTCAGACCAAGTTTACTCATATATACTTTAGATTGATTTAAAACTTCATTTTTAATTTAAAAGGATC
TAGGTGAAGATCCTTTTTGATAATCTCATGACCAAAATCCCTTAACGTGAGTTTTCGTTCCACTGAGCGT
CAGACCCCGTAGAAAAGATCAAAGGATCTTC
Features (pLannotate 1.2.2; 30 found; start..end, strand, type, name):
      1..589     +  rep_origin     ori: high-copy-number ColE1/pMB1/pBR322/pUC origin of replication
    669..736     +  misc_RNA       tracrRNA (fragment): trans-activating CRISPR RNA for the Streptococcus pyogenes CRISPR/Cas9 system
    768..999     +  promoter       U6 promoter: RNA polymerase III promoter for human U6 snRNA
   1047..1114    +  misc_RNA       tracrRNA (fragment): trans-activating CRISPR RNA for the Streptococcus pyogenes CRISPR/Cas9 system
   1146..1377    +  promoter       U6 promoter: RNA polymerase III promoter for human U6 snRNA
   1425..1492    +  misc_RNA       tracrRNA (fragment): trans-activating CRISPR RNA for the Streptococcus pyogenes CRISPR/Cas9 system
   1524..1755    +  promoter       U6 promoter: RNA polymerase III promoter for human U6 snRNA
   1803..1870    +  misc_RNA       tracrRNA (fragment): trans-activating CRISPR RNA for the Streptococcus pyogenes CRISPR/Cas9 system
   1902..2133    +  promoter       U6 promoter: RNA polymerase III promoter for human U6 snRNA
   2181..2248    +  misc_RNA       tracrRNA (fragment): trans-activating CRISPR RNA for the Streptococcus pyogenes CRISPR/Cas9 system
   2280..2511    +  promoter       U6 promoter: RNA polymerase III promoter for human U6 snRNA
   2559..2626    +  misc_RNA       tracrRNA (fragment): trans-activating CRISPR RNA for the Streptococcus pyogenes CRISPR/Cas9 system
   2658..2889    +  promoter       U6 promoter: RNA polymerase III promoter for human U6 snRNA
   2937..3004    +  misc_RNA       tracrRNA (fragment): trans-activating CRISPR RNA for the Streptococcus pyogenes CRISPR/Cas9 system
   3036..3267    +  promoter       U6 promoter: RNA polymerase III promoter for human U6 snRNA
   3296..3581    +  enhancer       CMV enhancer: human cytomegalovirus immediate early enhancer; contains an 18-bp deletion relative to the standard CMV enhancer
   3583..3863    +  promoter       chicken β-actin promoter: No description available
   3864..4091    +  intron         hybrid intron: hybrid between chicken β-actin (CBA) and minute virus of mice (MMV) introns (Gray et al., 2011)
   4109..4810    +  CDS            TagBFP: monomeric blue fluorescent protein mammalian codon-optimized
   4841..4952    +  polyA_signal   bGH poly(A) signal: bovine growth hormone polyadenylation signal
   5052..5121    +  protein_bind   attB: attB site for the φC31 integrase (Groth et al., 2000) phage φC31 integrase
   5124..5264    +  repeat_region  AAV2 ITR: inverted terminal repeat of adeno-associated virus serotype 2 inverted
   5269..5320    -  misc_feature   bom (fragment): basis of mobility region from pBR322
   5339..5794    +  rep_origin     f1 ori (sequence partly withheld): f1 bacteriophage origin of replication; arrow indicates direction of (+) strand synthesis
   5795..5836    -  misc_feature   bom (fragment): basis of mobility region from pBR322
   5837..6323    +  promoter       PGK promoter: mouse phosphoglycerate kinase 1 promoter
   6345..6392    +  promoter       EM7 promoter: synthetic bacterial promoter&nbsp
   6412..7215    +  CDS            NeoR/KanR: aminoglycoside phosphotransferase from Tn5; aph(3')-II (or nptII); confers resistance to neomycin, kanamycin, and G418 (Geneticin®)
   7219..7255    +  polyA_signal   PGK poly(A) signal (fragment): mouse phosphoglycerate kinase 1 polyadenylation signal
   7264..7558    +  CDS            bla(M) (fragment): β-lactamase lacking the signal sequence; bla(M); allows cytosolic expression of β-lactamase
