[The description below was written by a language model from this plasmid's Addgene catalogue record and pLannotate feature annotations shown in this document.]
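Description:
pk335-CARGO-6mer-2.4kb-USF is a mammalian CRISPR guide-RNA expression plasmid built on the pk335-BFP backbone. It carries an array of six guide RNAs (the insert "CARGO to 2.4kb Upstream Fgf5", also called CARGO25) designed to bring Streptococcus pyogenes Cas9 or dCas9 to the mouse Prdm8-Fgf5 locus, at a site about 2.4 kb upstream of Fgf5 as the name indicates. The plasmid does not encode Cas9 itself, so the nuclease or dCas9 fusion must be supplied separately. It replicates in bacteria at high copy from a ColE1/pUC-type origin and is selected with kanamycin.

The annotated 7.7 kb sequence shows a tandem series of human U6 RNA polymerase III promoters alternating with S. pyogenes tracrRNA-derived scaffold segments. This is the repeating promoter–spacer–scaffold organisation expected for a multiplexed array in which each guide has its own transcription unit. The annotation detects seven copies of each element for the six listed guides, and the record does not explain the extra copy. Tiling several guides across a short genomic window concentrates multiple dCas9 molecules at one locus.

Downstream, a CMV enhancer/chicken β-actin promoter with a hybrid intron drives TagBFP, terminated by a bGH polyadenylation signal, which marks transfected cells with blue fluorescence. A single NeoR/KanR gene sits behind both a mouse PGK promoter and the bacterial EM7 promoter, giving G418 selection in mammalian cells and kanamycin resistance in E. coli. Other annotated elements are a φC31 attB site, which could in principle support integrase-mediated genomic insertion, a single AAV2 ITR, an f1 origin and a partial β-lactamase fragment. The ITR and β-lactamase fragment appear to be backbone remnants.

The associated work concerns how long-range transcriptional regulation scales with genomic distance.
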