Addgene plasmid #227477: pk335-CARGO-6mer-2.4kb-USF
Purpose: 6-mer gRNA array targeting Sp dCas9/Cas9 to the Prdm8-Fgf5 locus
Depositing lab: Joanna Wysocka. Depositing organization: Stanford University. Publication: Long-range regulation of transcription scales with genomic distance in a gene-specific manner. Jensen CL, Chen LF, Swigut T, Crocker OJ, Yao D, Bassik MC, Ferrell JE Jr, Boettiger AN, Wysocka J. Mol Cell. 2025 Jan 16;85(2):347-361.e7. doi: 10.1016/j.molcel.2024.10.021. Epub 2024 Dec 2. PubMed 39626660.
Backbone
  Vector backbone: pk335-BFP
  Vector type: CRISPR
  Selectable markers: Neomycin (select with G418) ; TagBFP
Growth in bacteria
  Bacterial resistance: Kanamycin, 50 μg/mL
  Growth temperature: 37°C
  Growth strain: NEB Stable
  Copy number: High Copy
Gene/Insert
  Gene/Insert name: CARGO to 2.4kb Upstream Fgf5 (alt name: CARGO25)
  gRNA/shRNA sequence: CAGCATTAGCTAAGCTGCAG, TTTATGAAAGACTGTTAAAC, TTTGCTTAGATGCAGCAATG, GGCATTCGAGAGTTCGGGTG, AGGTGGTAGGTAGCCTTCCT, TCTAGTAAGAACCAAGTTGA
  Species: M. musculus (mouse), Synthetic
  Cloning method: Other
Terms and licenses: Academic/Nonprofit Terms; Industry Terms: Not Available to Industry
How to cite: pk335-CARGO-6mer-2.4kb-USF was a gift from Joanna Wysocka (Addgene plasmid # 227477 ; http://n2t.net/addgene:227477 ; RRID:Addgene_227477)
